Addgene plasmid #213243: TH1531-DuET
Purpose: The DuET construct encodes the named human GPCR engineered with a cleaved hemagglutinin signal peptide, a 5' FLAG and a 3' 1D4 epitope tag optimized for expression in mammalian cells and proteomics studies.
Depositing lab: Thomas Sakmar. Depositing organization: Rockefeller University. Publication: Multiplexed selectivity screening of anti-GPCR antibodies. Dahl L, Kotliar IB, Bendes A, Dodig-Crnkovic T, Fromm S, Elofsson A, Uhlen M, Sakmar TP, Schwenk JM. Sci Adv. 2023 May 3;9(18):eadf9297. doi: 10.1126/sciadv.adf9297. Epub 2023 May 3. PubMed 37134173.
Backbone
  Vector backbone: pcDNA 3.1 (+)
  Vector type: Mammalian Expression
Growth in bacteria
  Bacterial resistance: Ampicillin, 100 μg/mL
  Growth temperature: 37°C
  Growth strain: DH5alpha
  Copy number: High Copy
Gene/Insert
  Gene/Insert name: TH1531 (alt names: frizzled receptor 4; Frizzled-4, Fz-4, hFz4, FzE4, CD344)
  Species: H. sapiens (human)
  Entrez Gene: FZD4 (a.k.a. CD344, EVR1, FEVR, FZD4S, Fz-4, Fz4, FzE4, GPCR, hFz4)
  Promoter: CMV, T7
  Tag / fusion protein: H4 (N terminal on insert); 1D4 (C terminal on insert)
  Cloning method: Gibson Cloning
Terms and licenses: Academic/Nonprofit Terms; Industry Terms: Not Available to Industry
Depositor comments: Class: F, Family: Frizzled. Ensembl ID: ENSG00000174804, Uniprot ID: Q9ULV1
How to cite: TH1531-DuET was a gift from Thomas Sakmar (Addgene plasmid # 213243 ; http://n2t.net/addgene:213243 ; RRID:Addgene_213243)
