[The description below was written by a language model from this plasmid's Addgene catalogue record and pLannotate feature annotations shown in this document.]
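Description:
TH1531-DuET is a mammalian expression plasmid built on the pcDNA 3.1 (+) backbone that carries human FZD4 (frizzled receptor 4, also known as CD344), a class F GPCR of the Frizzled family that serves as a receptor for Wnt proteins and norrin. The sequenced plasmid is about 7.1 kb. It is maintained at high copy in E. coli through a ColE1/pUC-type origin and selected with ampicillin via the β-lactamase gene. An f1 origin is also present. For mammalian cells, the backbone provides a neomycin/kanamycin phosphotransferase gene driven by the SV40 enhancer/early promoter and terminated by an SV40 polyadenylation signal, which in principle allows selection of stable transfectants. Several small annotated fragments (bom, lac promoter/operator, lacI, ble and a short HIV-1 LTR match) appear to be backbone remnants rather than functional modules.

The FZD4 coding sequence lies downstream of the CMV immediate early enhancer and promoter, with a T7 promoter between the CMV promoter and the insert that could support in vitro transcription, and is followed by the bovine growth hormone polyadenylation signal. According to the stated purpose, the "DuET" design adds a cleavable hemagglutinin signal peptide and a FLAG epitope at the N terminus and a 1D4 epitope at the C terminus. The catalogue tag field lists the N-terminal element as "H4", and none of these tags is annotated individually in the feature table. The insert was assembled by Gibson cloning. The dual epitope tags are intended to support expression in mammalian cells and proteomics studies, and the associated publication concerns multiplexed selectivity screening of anti-GPCR antibodies.
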