Features (pLannotate 1.2.2; 20 found; start..end, strand, type, name):
    452..556     -  promoter       AmpR promoter: bla
    615..667     -  misc_feature   bom (fragment): basis of mobility region from pBR322
    822..1201    +  enhancer       CMV enhancer: human cytomegalovirus immediate early enhancer
   1202..1405    +  promoter       CMV promoter: human cytomegalovirus (CMV) immediate early promoter
   1401..1434    +  LTR            5' LTR (truncated) (fragment): truncated 5' long terminal repeat (LTR) from HIV-1
   1450..1468    +  promoter       T7 promoter: promoter for bacteriophage T7 RNA polymerase
   1540..3138    +  CDS            FZD4: FZD4_HUMAN - Experimental evidence at protein level: Swiss-Prot protein existence level 1. Receptor for Wnt proteins (PubMed:30135577). Most frizzled receptors are coupled to the beta-catenin (CTNNB1) canonical signaling pathway, which leads to the activation of disheveled proteins, inhibition of GSK-3 kinase, nuclear accumulation of beta-catenin (CTNNB1) and activation of Wnt target genes (PubMed:30135577). Plays a critical role in retinal vascularization by acting as a receptor for Wnt proteins and norrin (NDP) (By similarity). In retina, it can be activated by Wnt protein-binding and also b
   3256..3480    +  polyA_signal   bGH poly(A) signal: bovine growth hormone polyadenylation signal
   3484..3505    +  promoter       SV40 promoter (fragment): SV40 enhancer and early promoter
   3526..3954    +  rep_origin     f1 ori (sequence partly withheld): f1 bacteriophage origin of replication; arrow indicates direction of (+) strand synthesis
   3968..4297    +  promoter       SV40 promoter: SV40 enhancer and early promoter
   4364..5155    +  CDS            neo: KKA2_KLEPN - Also known as kan, nptII. Experimental evidence at protein level: Swiss-Prot protein existence level 1. Resistance to kanamycin, neomycin, paromomycin, ribostamycin, butirosin and gentamicin B. From Klebsiella pneumoniae.
   5179..5337    +  CDS            ble (fragment): BLE_KLEPN - Experimental evidence at protein level: Swiss-Prot protein existence level 1. Binding protein with a strong affinity to the bleomycin family of antibiotics. Binds to CL990; an antimitotic-antibiotic compound. From Klebsiella pneumoniae.
   5332..5453    +  polyA_signal   SV40 poly(A) signal: SV40 polyadenylation signal
   5526..5542    -  protein_bind   lac operator: The lac repressor binds to the lac operator to inhibit transcription in E. coli. This inhibition can be relieved by adding lactose or isopropyl-β-D-thiogalactopyranoside (IPTG). lac repressor encoded by lacI
   5550..5580    -  promoter       lac promoter: promoter for the E. coli lac operon
   5595..5616    -  protein_bind   CAP binding site: CAP binding activates transcription in the presence of cAMP. E. coli catabolite activator protein
   5629..5721    -  CDS            lacI (fragment): lac repressor; lacI; The lac repressor binds to the lac operator to inhibit transcription in E. coli. This inhibition can be relieved by adding lactose or isopropyl-β-D-thiogalactopyranoside (IPTG).
   5904..6492    -  rep_origin     ori: high-copy-number ColE1/pMB1/pBR322/pUC origin of replication
   6663..451     -  CDS            AmpR (across the origin): β-lactamase; bla; confers resistance to ampicillin, carbenicillin, and related antibiotics
>Addgene plasmid #213243 | TH1531-DuET | addgene full sequence | sequence record 431802 | Addgene NGS Result
GCAAAAAAGCGGTTAGCTCCTTCGGTCCTCCGATCGTTGTCAGAAGTAAGTTGGCCGCAGTGTTATCACT
CATGGTTATGGCAGCACTGCATAATTCTCTTACTGTCATGCCATCCGTAAGATGCTTTTCTGTGACTGGT
GAGTACTCAACCAAGTCATTCTGAGAATAGTGTATGCGGCGACCGAGTTGCTCTTGCCCGGCGTCAATAC
GGGATAATACCGCGCCACATAGCAGAACTTTAAAAGTGCTCATCATTGGAAAACGTTCTTCGGGGCGAAA
ACTCTCAAGGATCTTACCGCTGTTGAGATCCAGTTCGATGTAACCCACTCGTGCACCCAACTGATCTTCA
GCATCTTTTACTTTCACCAGCGTTTCTGGGTGAGCAAAAACAGGAAGGCAAAATGCCGCAAAAAAGGGAA
TAAGGGCGACACGGAAATGTTGAATACTCATACTCTTCCTTTTTCAATATTATTGAAGCATTTATCAGGG
TTATTGTCTCATGAGCGGATACATATTTGAATGTATTTAGAAAAATAAACAAATAGGGGTTCCGCGCACA
TTTCCCCGAAAAGTGCCACCTGACGTCGACGGATCGGGAGATCTCCCGATCCCCTATGGTGCACTCTCAG
TACAATCTGCTCTGATGCCGCATAGTTAAGCCAGTATCTGCTCCCTGCTTGTGTGTTGGAGGTCGCTGAG
TAGTGCGCGAGCAAAATTTAAGCTACAACAAGGCAAGGCTTGACCGACATTTGCATGAAGAATCTGCTTA
GGGTTAGGCGTTTTGCGCTGCTTCGCGATGTACGGGCCAGATATACGCGTTGACATTGATTATTGACTAG
TTATTAATAGTAATCAATTACGGGGTCATTAGTTCATAGCCCATATATGGAGTTCCGCGTTACATAACTT
ACGGTAAATGGCCCGCCTGGCTGACCGCCCAACGACCCCCGCCCATTGACGTCAATAATGACGTATGTTC
CCATAGTAACGCCAATAGGGACTTTCCATTGACGTCAATGGGTGGAGTATTTACGGTAAACTGCCCACTT
GGCAGTACATCAAGTGTATCATATGCCAAGTACGCCCCCTATTGACGTCAATGACGGTAAATGGCCCGCC
TGGCATTATGCCCAGTACATGACCTTATGGGACTTTCCTACTTGGCAGTACATCTACGTATTAGTCATCG
CTATTACCATGGTGATGCGGTTTTGGCAGTACATCAATGGGCGTGGATAGCGGTTTGACTCACGGGGATT
TCCAAGTCTCCACCCCATTGACGTCAATGGGAGTTTGTTTTGGCACCAAAATCAACGGGACTTTCCAAAA
TGTCGTAACAACTCCGCCCCATTGACGCAAATGGGCGGTAGGCGTGTACGGTGGGAGGTCTATATAAGCA
GAGCTCTCTGGCTAACTAGAGAACCCACTGCTTACTGGCTTATCGAAATTAATACGACTCACTATAGGGA
GACCCAAGCTGGCTAGCGTTTAAACTTAAGCTTGCCGCCACCATGGCGCTGTGTATCCCTCAAGTTCTGC
TGGCCCTGTTCCTGAGCATGCTGACAGGACCTGGCGAGGGCTACCCTTACGATGTGCCTGACTACGCCGA
ATTCGCTCCTGCAGGGAGTCAATTGTTCGGCGACGAAGAGGAACGCAGATGCGACCCCATCCGGATCAGC
ATGTGTCAGAACCTGGGCTACAACGTGACCAAGATGCCCAACCTCGTGGGCCACGAACTGCAGACAGATG
CCGAACTCCAGCTGACCACCTTCACACCCCTGATCCAGTACGGCTGTAGCTCCCAGCTCCAGTTCTTCCT
GTGCTCCGTGTACGTGCCCATGTGCACCGAGAAGATCAACATCCCTATCGGCCCTTGCGGCGGCATGTGT
CTGAGCGTGAAGAGAAGATGCGAGCCCGTGCTGAAAGAGTTCGGCTTTGCCTGGCCTGAGAGCCTGAACT
GTAGCAAGTTCCCACCTCAGAACGACCACAACCACATGTGCATGGAAGGCCCTGGCGACGAGGAAGTGCC
TCTGCCTCACAAGACACCTATCCAGCCTGGCGAGGAATGTCACAGCGTGGGCACCAACAGCGACCAGTAC
ATCTGGGTCAAGCGGTCCCTGAACTGCGTGCTGAAGTGTGGCTATGACGCCGGCCTGTATAGCAGAAGCG
CCAAAGAGTTCACCGACATCTGGATGGCCGTGTGGGCCAGCCTGTGCTTTATCAGCACCGCCTTTACCGT
GCTGACCTTCCTGATCGACAGCTCCAGATTCAGCTACCCCGAGCGGCCTATCATCTTCCTGAGCATGTGC
TACAACATCTACTCTATCGCCTACATCGTGCGGCTGACCGTGGGCAGAGAGAGAATCTCCTGCGACTTCG
AAGAGGCCGCCGAACCTGTGCTGATCCAAGAGGGCCTGAAGAACACCGGCTGTGCCATCATCTTTCTGCT
GATGTACTTCTTCGGCATGGCCAGCTCCATTTGGTGGGTCATACTGACCCTGACCTGGTTCCTGGCCGCT
GGACTGAAATGGGGACACGAGGCCATCGAGATGCACAGCTCCTACTTCCACATTGCCGCCTGGGCCATTC
CTGCCGTGAAAACCATCGTGATCCTGATCATGCGGCTGGTGGACGCCGATGAGCTGACCGGACTGTGTTA
CGTGGGCAACCAGAATCTGGACGCCCTGACCGGATTTGTGGTGGCCCCTCTGTTTACCTACCTGGTCATC
GGCACCCTGTTTATCGCCGCTGGTCTTGTGGCCCTGTTCAAGATCAGAAGCAACCTGCAGAAGGACGGCA
CCAAGACCGACAAGCTGGAACGGCTGATGGTCAAGATCGGCGTGTTCAGCGTGCTGTACACCGTGCCTGC
CACATGCGTGATCGCCTGCTACTTCTACGAGATCAGCAACTGGGCCCTGTTTCGGTACAGCGCCGACGAC
AGCAATATGGCCGTGGAAATGCTGAAGATCTTTATGAGCCTGCTCGTGGGCATCACCTCCGGCATGTGGA
TTTGGAGCGCCAAGACACTGCACACCTGGCAGAAGTGCTCCAACCGGCTGGTCAACAGCGGCAAAGTGAA
GCGCGAGAAGCGCGGCAATGGCTGGGTTAAGCCTGGCAAGGGCTCTGAGACAGTCGTGGGTACCGCCTCC
TCGGATGAGGCCAGCACAACCGTGTCTAAGACCGAGACATCTCAGGTGGCCCCTGCCTAAGCGGCCGCTC
TAGAGGGCCCGTTTAAACCCGCTGATCAGCCTCGACTGTGCCTTCTAGTTGCCAGCCATCTGTTGTTTGC
CCCTCCCCCGTGCCTTCCTTGACCCTGGAAGGTGCCACTCCCACTGTCCTTTCCTAATAAAATGAGGAAA
TTGCATCGCATTGTCTGAGTAGGTGTCATTCTATTCTGGGGGGTGGGGTGGGGCAGGACAGCAAGGGGGA
GGATTGGGAAGACAATAGCAGGCATGCTGGGGATGCGGTGGGCTCTATGGCTTCTGAGGCGGAAAGAACC
AGCTGGGGCTCTAGGGGGTATCCCC
[124 nt withheld, positions 3526-3649]
C
[91 nt withheld, positions 3651-3741]
A
[49 nt withheld, positions 3743-3791]
CCTTTGACGTTGGAGTCCACGTTCTTT
[37 nt withheld, positions 3819-3855]
ACCCTATCTCGGTCTATTCTTTTGATTTATAAGGGATTTTGCCGATTTCGGCCTATTGGTTAAAAAATGA
GCTGATTTAACAAAAATTTAACGCGAATTAATTCTGTGGAATGTGTGTCAGTTAGGGTGTGGAAAGTCCC
CAGGCTCCCCAGCAGGCAGAAGTATGCAAAGCATGCATCTCAATTAGTCAGCAACCAGGTGTGGAAAGTC
CCCAGGCTCCCCAGCAGGCAGAAGTATGCAAAGCATGCATCTCAATTAGTCAGCAACCATAGTCCCGCCC
CTAACTCCGCCCATCCCGCCCCTAACTCCGCCCAGTTCCGCCCATTCTCCGCCCCATGGCTGACTAATTT
TTTTTATTTATGCAGAGGCCGAGGCCGCCTCTGCCTCTGAGCTATTCCAGAAGTAGTGAGGAGGCTTTTT
TGGAGGCCTAGGCTTTTGCAAAAAGCTCCCGGGAGCTTGTATATCCATTTTCGGATCTGATCAAGAGACA
GGATGAGGATCGTTTCGCATGATTGAACAAGATGGATTGCACGCAGGTTCTCCGGCCGCTTGGGTGGAGA
GGCTATTCGGCTATGACTGGGCACAACAGACAATCGGCTGCTCTGATGCCGCCGTGTTCCGGCTGTCAGC
GCAGGGGCGCCCGGTTCTTTTTGTCAAGACCGACCTGTCCGGTGCCCTGAATGAACTGCAGGACGAGGCA
GCGCGGCTATCGTGGCTGGCCACGACGGGCGTTCCTTGCGCAGCTGTGCTCGACGTTGTCACTGAAGCGG
GAAGGGACTGGCTGCTATTGGGCGAAGTGCCGGGGCAGGATCTCCTGTCATCTCACCTTGCTCCTGCCGA
GAAAGTATCCATCATGGCTGATGCAATGCGGCGGCTGCATACGCTTGATCCGGCTACCTGCCCATTCGAC
CACCAAGCGAAACATCGCATCGAGCGAGCACGTACTCGGATGGAAGCCGGTCTTGTCGATCAGGATGATC
TGGACGAAGAGCATCAGGGGCTCGCGCCAGCCGAACTGTTCGCCAGGCTCAAGGCGCGCATGCCCGACGG
CGAGGATCTCGTCGTGACCCATGGCGATGCCTGCTTGCCGAATATCATGGTGGAAAATGGCCGCTTTTCT
GGATTCATCGACTGTGGCCGGCTGGGTGTGGCGGACCGCTATCAGGACATAGCGTTGGCTACCCGTGATA
TTGCTGAAGAGCTTGGCGGCGAATGGGCTGACCGCTTCCTCGTGCTTTACGGTATCGCCGCTCCCGATTC
GCAGCGCATCGCCTTCTATCGCCTTCTTGACGAGTTCTTCTGAGCGGGACTCTGGGGTTCGAAATGACCG
ACCAAGCGACGCCCAACCTGCCATCACGAGATTTCGATTCCACCGCCGCCTTCTATGAAAGGTTGGGCTT
CGGAATCGTTTTCCGGGACGCCGGCTGGATGATCCTCCAGCGCGGGGATCTCATGCTGGAGTTCTTCGCC
CACCCCAACTTGTTTATTGCAGCTTATAATGGTTACAAATAAAGCAATAGCATCACAAATTTCACAAATA
AAGCATTTTTTTCACTGCATTCTAGTTGTGGTTTGTCCAAACTCATCAATGTATCTTATCATGTCTGTAT
ACCGTCGACCTCTAGCTAGAGCTTGGCGTAATCATGGTCATAGCTGTTTCCTGTGTGAAATTGTTATCCG
CTCACAATTCCACACAACATACGAGCCGGAAGCATAAAGTGTAAAGCCTGGGGTGCCTAATGAGTGAGCT
AACTCACATTAATTGCGTTGCGCTCACTGCCCGCTTTCCAGTCGGGAAACCTGTCGTGCCAGCTGCATTA
ATGAATCGGCCAACGCGCGGGGAGAGGCGGTTTGCGTATTGGGCGCTCTTCCGCTTCCTCGCTCACTGAC
TCGCTGCGCTCGGTCGTTCGGCTGCGGCGAGCGGTATCAGCTCACTCAAAGGCGGTAATACGGTTATCCA
CAGAATCAGGGGATAACGCAGGAAAGAACATGTGAGCAAAAGGCCAGCAAAAGGCCAGGAACCGTAAAAA
GGCCGCGTTGCTGGCGTTTTTCCATAGGCTCCGCCCCCCTGACGAGCATCACAAAAATCGACGCTCAAGT
CAGAGGTGGCGAAACCCGACAGGACTATAAAGATACCAGGCGTTTCCCCCTGGAAGCTCCCTCGTGCGCT
CTCCTGTTCCGACCCTGCCGCTTACCGGATACCTGTCCGCCTTTCTCCCTTCGGGAAGCGTGGCGCTTTC
TCATAGCTCACGCTGTAGGTATCTCAGTTCGGTGTAGGTCGTTCGCTCCAAGCTGGGCTGTGTGCACGAA
CCCCCCGTTCAGCCCGACCGCTGCGCCTTATCCGGTAACTATCGTCTTGAGTCCAACCCGGTAAGACACG
ACTTATCGCCACTGGCAGCAGCCACTGGTAACAGGATTAGCAGAGCGAGGTATGTAGGCGGTGCTACAGA
GTTCTTGAAGTGGTGGCCTAACTACGGCTACACTAGAAGAACAGTATTTGGTATCTGCGCTCTGCTGAAG
CCAGTTACCTTCGGAAAAAGAGTTGGTAGCTCTTGATCCGGCAAACAAACCACCGCTGGTAGCGGTGGTT
TTTTTGTTTGCAAGCAGCAGATTACGCGCAGAAAAAAAGGATCTCAAGAAGATCCTTTGATCTTTTCTAC
GGGGTCTGACGCTCAGTGGAACGAAAACTCACGTTAAGGGATTTTGGTCATGAGATTATCAAAAAGGATC
TTCACCTAGATCCTTTTAAATTAAAAATGAAGTTTTAAATCAATCTAAAGTATATATGAGTAAACTTGGT
CTGACAGTTACCAATGCTTAATCAGTGAGGCACCTATCTCAGCGATCTGTCTATTTCGTTCATCCATAGT
TGCCTGACTCCCCGTCGTGTAGATAACTACGATACGGGAGGGCTTACCATCTGGCCCCAGTGCTGCAATG
ATACCGCGAGACCCACGCTCACCGGCTCCAGATTTATCAGCAATAAACCAGCCAGCCGGAAGGGCCGAGC
GCAGAAGTGGTCCTGCAACTTTATCCGCCTCCATCCAGTCTATTAATTGTTGCCGGGAAGCTAGAGTAAG
TAGTTCGCCAGTTAATAGTTTGCGCAACGTTGTTGCCATTGCTACAGGCATCGTGGTGTCACGCTCGTCG
TTTGGTATGGCTTCATTCAGCTCCGGTTCCCAACGATCAAGGCGAGTTACATGATCCCCCATGTTGT
